Addgene plasmid #89912: pBSU6-shScr/CMV-eGFP
Purpose: Express shRNA Scrambled control
Depositing lab: Robert Friedlander. Depositing organization: University of Pittsburgh (University, School of Medicine, and Cancer Institute). Publication: Inhibition of mitochondrial protein import by mutant huntingtin. Yano H, Baranov SV, Baranova OV, Kim J, Pan Y, Yablonska S, Carlisle DL, Ferrante RJ, Kim AH, Friedlander RM. Nat Neurosci. 2014 Jun;17(6):822-31. doi: 10.1038/nn.3721. Epub 2014 May 18. PubMed 24836077.
Backbone
  Vector backbone: pBSU6
  Backbone size w/o insert (bp): 3292
  Total vector size (bp): 4972
  Vector type: Mammalian Expression
Growth in bacteria
  Bacterial resistance: Ampicillin, 100 μg/mL
  Growth temperature: 37°C
  Growth strain: DH5alpha
  Copy number: High Copy
Gene/Insert
  Gene/Insert name: shRNA Scrambled
  gRNA/shRNA sequence: ATTAAGATTGGCGGAATAG
  Species: M. musculus (mouse)
  Tag / fusion protein: eGFP under separate promoter
  Cloning method: Restriction Enzyme; 5′ cloning site ClaI (destroyed during cloning); 3′ cloning site SbfI (destroyed during cloning)
  Sequencing primers: 5′ GTAAAACGACGGCCAGT
Terms and licenses: Academic/Nonprofit Terms; Industry Terms: Not Available to Industry
How to cite: pBSU6-shScr/CMV-eGFP was a gift from Robert Friedlander (Addgene plasmid # 89912 ; http://n2t.net/addgene:89912 ; RRID:Addgene_89912)
