[The description below was written by a language model from this plasmid's Addgene catalogue record and pLannotate feature annotations shown in this document.]
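Description:
pBSU6-shScr/CMV-eGFP is a mammalian expression plasmid of about 5 kb built on the pBSU6 backbone, a pBluescript-derived vector carrying a mouse U6 small nuclear RNA promoter. It is maintained in E. coli as a high-copy plasmid through a ColE1/pUC-type origin and selected with ampicillin via the β-lactamase gene. The usual pBluescript remnants are present as well: an f1 phage origin, flanking T7 and T3 promoters, lac promoter/operator elements, a lacZα fragment and pieces of the multiple cloning site. No mammalian selection marker is annotated, so the plasmid appears suited to transient transfection rather than drug selection of stable lines.

The payload consists of two independent transcription units. The RNA polymerase III U6 promoter drives a short hairpin RNA with a scrambled sequence, intended as a non-targeting control; the record lists mouse as the associated species. The hairpin itself is not annotated in the feature table, but it would be expected immediately downstream of the U6 promoter, where a residual cloning-site fragment is annotated. Downstream, a CMV immediate-early enhancer and promoter drive EGFP, followed by an SV40 polyadenylation signal (with an adjoining SV40 large T antigen fragment that is part of that terminator region). The catalogue notes that the ClaI and SbfI sites used in cloning were destroyed.

Because EGFP is expressed from its own promoter rather than fused to anything, it simply marks transfected cells, allowing shRNA-expressing cells to be identified by fluorescence. The plasmid serves as the negative control alongside gene-specific knockdown constructs in the same backbone; it was deposited with a study of mitochondrial protein import and mutant huntingtin.
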