Features (pLannotate 1.2.2; 20 found; start..end, strand, type, name):
    586..669     +  CDS            large T antigen (fragment): large T antigen from SV40 (simian virus 40)
    692..773     +  polyA_signal   SV40 poly(A) signal: SV40 polyadenylation signal
    800..846     -  misc_feature   MCS (fragment): pBluescript multiple cloning site
    859..877     -  promoter       T3 promoter: promoter for bacteriophage T3 RNA polymerase
    922..938     -  protein_bind   lac operator: The lac repressor binds to the lac operator to inhibit transcription in E. coli. This inhibition can be relieved by adding lactose or isopropyl-β-D-thiogalactopyranoside (IPTG). lac repressor encoded by lacI
    946..976     -  promoter       lac promoter: promoter for the E. coli lac operon
    991..1012    -  protein_bind   CAP binding site: CAP binding activates transcription in the presence of cAMP. E. coli catabolite activator protein
   1025..1117    -  CDS            lacI (fragment): lac repressor; lacI; The lac repressor binds to the lac operator to inhibit transcription in E. coli. This inhibition can be relieved by adding lactose or isopropyl-β-D-thiogalactopyranoside (IPTG).
   1300..1888    -  rep_origin     ori: high-copy-number ColE1/pMB1/pBR322/pUC origin of replication
   2059..2919    -  CDS            AmpR: β-lactamase; bla; confers resistance to ampicillin, carbenicillin, and related antibiotics
   2920..3024    -  promoter       AmpR promoter: bla
   3077..3505    -  rep_origin     f1 ori (sequence partly withheld): f1 bacteriophage origin of replication; arrow indicates direction of (+) strand synthesis
   3510..3665    -  CDS            lacZα (fragment): LacZα fragment of β-galactosidase; lacZ fragment
   3673..3691    +  promoter       T7 promoter: promoter for bacteriophage T7 RNA polymerase
   3722..4035    +  promoter       U6 promoter: RNA polymerase III promoter for mouse U6 snRNA (Das et al., 1988)
   4037..4066    -  misc_feature   MCS (fragment): pBluescript multiple cloning site
   4206..4509    +  enhancer       CMV enhancer: human cytomegalovirus immediate early enhancer
   4510..4713    +  promoter       CMV promoter: human cytomegalovirus (CMV) immediate early promoter
   4736..4816    +  misc_feature   MCS: multiple cloning site
   4824..569     +  CDS            EGFP (across the origin): the original enhanced GFP (Yang et al., 1996) mammalian codon-optimized
>Addgene plasmid #89912 | pBSU6-shScr/CMV-eGFP | addgene full sequence | sequence record 180164 | Addgene NGS Result
CCGGCAAGCTGCCCGTGCCCTGGCCCACCCTCGTGACCACCCTGACCTACGGCGTGCAGTGCTTCAGCCG
CTACCCCGACCACATGAAGCAGCACGACTTCTTCAAGTCCGCCATGCCCGAAGGCTACGTCCAGGAGCGC
ACCATCTTCTTCAAGGACGACGGCAACTACAAGACCCGCGCCGAGGTGAAGTTCGAGGGCGACACCCTGG
TGAACCGCATCGAGCTGAAGGGCATCGACTTCAAGGAGGACGGCAACATCCTGGGGCACAAGCTGGAGTA
CAACTACAACAGCCACAACGTCTATATCATGGCCGACAAGCAGAAGAACGGCATCAAGGTGAACTTCAAG
ATCCGCCACAACATCGAGGACGGCAGCGTGCAGCTCGCCGACCACTACCAGCAGAACACCCCCATCGGCG
ACGGCCCCGTGCTGCTGCCCGACAACCACTACCTGAGCACCCAGTCCGCCCTGAGCAAAGACCCCAACGA
GAAGCGCGATCACATGGTCCTGCTGGAGTTCGTGACCGCCGCCGGGATCACTCTCGGCATGGACGAGCTG
TACAAGTAAAGCGGCCGCGACTCTAGATCATAATCAGCCATACCACATTTGTAGAGGTTTTACTTGCTTT
AAAAAACCTCCCACACCTCCCCCTGAACCTGAAACATAAAATGAATGCAATTGTTGTTGTTAACTTGTTT
ATTGCAGCTTATAATGGTTACAAATAAAGCAATAGCATCACAAATTTCACAAATAAAGCATTTTTTTCAC
TGCATTCTAGTTGTGGTTTGTCCAAACTTCCGGGGGATCCACTAGTTCTAGAGCGGCCGCCACCGCGGTG
GAGCTCCAGCTTTTGTTCCCTTTAGTGAGGGTTAATTGCGCGCTTGGCGTAATCATGGTCATAGCTGTTT
CCTGTGTGAAATTGTTATCCGCTCACAATTCCACACAACATACGAGCCGGAAGCATAAAGTGTAAAGCCT
GGGGTGCCTAATGAGTGAGCTAACTCACATTAATTGCGTTGCGCTCACTGCCCGCTTTCCAGTCGGGAAA
CCTGTCGTGCCAGCTGCATTAATGAATCGGCCAACGCGCGGGGAGAGGCGGTTTGCGTATTGGGCGCTCT
TCCGCTTCCTCGCTCACTGACTCGCTGCGCTCGGTCGTTCGGCTGCGGCGAGCGGTATCAGCTCACTCAA
AGGCGGTAATACGGTTATCCACAGAATCAGGGGATAACGCAGGAAAGAACATGTGAGCAAAAGGCCAGCA
AAAGGCCAGGAACCGTAAAAAGGCCGCGTTGCTGGCGTTTTTCCATAGGCTCCGCCCCCCTGACGAGCAT
CACAAAAATCGACGCTCAAGTCAGAGGTGGCGAAACCCGACAGGACTATAAAGATACCAGGCGTTTCCCC
CTGGAAGCTCCCTCGTGCGCTCTCCTGTTCCGACCCTGCCGCTTACCGGATACCTGTCCGCCTTTCTCCC
TTCGGGAAGCGTGGCGCTTTCTCATAGCTCACGCTGTAGGTATCTCAGTTCGGTGTAGGTCGTTCGCTCC
AAGCTGGGCTGTGTGCACGAACCCCCCGTTCAGCCCGACCGCTGCGCCTTATCCGGTAACTATCGTCTTG
AGTCCAACCCGGTAAGACACGACTTATCGCCACTGGCAGCAGCCACTGGTAACAGGATTAGCAGAGCGAG
GTATGTAGGCGGTGCTACAGAGTTCTTGAAGTGGTGGCCTAACTACGGCTACACTAGAAGAACAGTATTT
GGTATCTGCGCTCTGCTGAAGCCAGTTACCTTCGGAAAAAGAGTTGGTAGCTCTTGATCCGGCAAACAAA
CCACCGCTGGTAGCGGTGGTTTTTTTGTTTGCAAGCAGCAGATTACGCGCAGAAAAAAAGGATCTCAAGA
AGATCCTTTGATCTTTTCTACGGGGTCTGACGCTCAGTGGAACGAAAACTCACGTTAAGGGATTTTGGTC
ATGAGATTATCAAAAAGGATCTTCACCTAGATCCTTTTAAATTAAAAATGAAGTTTTAAATCAATCTAAA
GTATATATGAGTAAACTTGGTCTGACAGTTACCAATGCTTAATCAGTGAGGCACCTATCTCAGCGATCTG
TCTATTTCGTTCATCCATAGTTGCCTGACTCCCCGTCGTGTAGATAACTACGATACGGGAGGGCTTACCA
TCTGGCCCCAGTGCTGCAATGATACCGCGAGACCCACGCTCACCGGCTCCAGATTTATCAGCAATAAACC
AGCCAGCCGGAAGGGCCGAGCGCAGAAGTGGTCCTGCAACTTTATCCGCCTCCATCCAGTCTATTAATTG
TTGCCGGGAAGCTAGAGTAAGTAGTTCGCCAGTTAATAGTTTGCGCAACGTTGTTGCCATTGCTACAGGC
ATCGTGGTGTCACGCTCGTCGTTTGGTATGGCTTCATTCAGCTCCGGTTCCCAACGATCAAGGCGAGTTA
CATGATCCCCCATGTTGTGCAAAAAAGCGGTTAGCTCCTTCGGTCCTCCGATCGTTGTCAGAAGTAAGTT
GGCCGCAGTGTTATCACTCATGGTTATGGCAGCACTGCATAATTCTCTTACTGTCATGCCATCCGTAAGA
TGCTTTTCTGTGACTGGTGAGTACTCAACCAAGTCATTCTGAGAATAGTGTATGCGGCGACCGAGTTGCT
CTTGCCCGGCGTCAATACGGGATAATACCGCGCCACATAGCAGAACTTTAAAAGTGCTCATCATTGGAAA
ACGTTCTTCGGGGCGAAAACTCTCAAGGATCTTACCGCTGTTGAGATCCAGTTCGATGTAACCCACTCGT
GCACCCAACTGATCTTCAGCATCTTTTACTTTCACCAGCGTTTCTGGGTGAGCAAAAACAGGAAGGCAAA
ATGCCGCAAAAAAGGGAATAAGGGCGACACGGAAATGTTGAATACTCATACTCTTCCTTTTTCAATATTA
TTGAAGCATTTATCAGGGTTATTGTCTCATGAGCGGATACATATTTGAATGTATTTAGAAAAATAAACAA
ATAGGGGTTCCGCGCACATTTCCCCGAAAAGTGCCACCTAAATTGTAAGCGTTAATATTTTGTTAAAATT
CGCGTTAAATTTTTGTTAAATCAGCTCATTTTTTAACCAATAGGCCGAAATCGGCAAAATCCCTTATAAA
TCAAAAGAATAGACCGAGATAGGGT
[37 nt withheld, positions 3176-3212]
AAAGAACGTGGACTCCAACGTCAAAGG
[49 nt withheld, positions 3240-3288]
T
[91 nt withheld, positions 3290-3380]
G
[124 nt withheld, positions 3382-3505]
CCCATTCGCCATTCAGGCTGCGCAACTGTTGGGAAGGGCGATCGGTGCGGGCCTCTTCGCTATTACGCCA
GCTGGCGAAAGGGGGATGTGCTGCAAGGCGATTAAGTTGGGTAACGCCAGGGTTTTCCCAGTCACGACGT
TGTAAAACGACGGCCAGTGAGCGCGCGTAATACGACTCACTATAGGGCGAATTGGGTACCCGCTCTAGAA
CTAGTGGATCCGACGCCGCCATCTCTAGGCCCGCGCCGGCCCCCTCGCACAGACTTGTGGGAGAAGCTCG
GCTACTCCCCTGCCCCGGTTAATTTGCATATAATATTTCCTAGTAACTATAGAGGCTTAATGTGCGATAA
AAGACAGATAATCTGTTCTTTTTAATACTAGCTACATTTTACATGATAGGCTTGGATTTCTATAAGAGAT
ACAAATACTAAATTATTATTTTAAAAAACAGCACAAAAGGAAACTCACCCTAACTGTAAAGTAATTGTGT
GTTTTGAGACTATAAATATCCCTTGGAGAAAAGCCTTGTTTGGGCCCCCCCTCGAGGTCGACGGTATCGA
TTAAGATTGGCGGAATAGTTCAAGAGACTATTCCGCCAATCTTAATTTTTTTGGAAATGCAGGGTATTAC
CGCCATGCATTAGTTATTAATAGTAATCAATTACGGGGTCATTAGTTCATAGCCCATATATGGAGTTCCG
CGTTACATAACTTACGGTAAATGGCCCGCCTGGCTGACCGCCCAACGACCCCCGCCCATTGACGTCAATA
ATGACGTATGTTCCCATAGTAACGCCAATAGGGACTTTCCATTGACGTCAATGGGTGGAGTATTTACGGT
AAACTGCCCACTTGGCAGTACATCAAGTGTATCATATGCCAAGTACGCCCCCTATTGACGTCAATGACGG
TAAATGGCCCGCCTGGCATTATGCCCAGTACATGACCTTATGGGACTTTCCTACTTGGCAGTACATCTAC
GTATTAGTCATCGCTATTACCATGGTGATGCGGTTTTGGCAGTACATCAATGGGCGTGGATAGCGGTTTG
ACTCACGGGGATTTCCAAGTCTCCACCCCATTGACGTCAATGGGAGTTTGTTTTGGCACCAAAATCAACG
GGACTTTCCAAAATGTCGTAACAACTCCGCCCCATTGACGCAAATGGGCGGTAGGCGTGTACGGTGGGAG
GTCTATATAAGCAGAGCTGGTTTAGTGAACCGTCAGATCCGCTAGCGCTACCGGACTCAGATCTCGAGCT
CAAGCTTCGAATTCTGCAGTCGACGGTACCGCGGGCCCGGGATCCACCGGTCGCCACCATGGTGAGCAAG
GGCGAGGAGCTGTTCACCGGGGTGGTGCCCATCCTGGTCGAGCTGGACGGCGACGTAAACGGCCACAAGT
TCAGCGTGTCCGGCGAGGGCGAGGGCGATGCCACCTACGGCAAGCTGACCCTGAAGTTCATCTGCACCA
