>Addgene plasmid #89912 | pBSU6-shScr/CMV-eGFP | depositor partial sequence | sequence record 174234 | shRNA Scrabled encoding sequence
NNNNNNNNNNNNNNNNNNNNNNNNGCGATTGGGTNCCCGCTCTAGAACTAGTGGATCCGACGCCGCCATC
TCTAGGCCCGCGCCGGCCCCCTCGCACAGACTTGTGGGAGAAGCTCGGCTACTCCCCTGCCCCGGTTAAT
TTGCATATAATATTTCCTAGTAACTATAGAGGCTTAATGTGCGATAAAAGACAGATAATCTGTTCTTTTT
AATACTAGCTACATTTTACATGATAGGCTTGGATTTCTATAAGAGATACAAATACTAAATTATTATTTTA
AAAAACAGCACAAAAGGAAACTCACCCTAACTGTAAAGTAATTGTGTGTTTTGAGACTATAAATATCCCT
TGGAGAAAAGCCTTGTTTGGGCCCCCCCTCGAGGTCGACGGTATCGATTAAGATTGGCGGAATAGTTCAA
GAGACTATTCCGCCAATCTTAATTTTTTTGGAAATGCAGGGTATTACCGCCATGCATTAGTTATTAATAG
TAATCAATTACGGGGTCATTAGTTCATAGCCCATATATGGAGTTCCGCGTTACATAACTTACGGTAAATG
GCCCGCCTGGCTGACCGCCCAACGACCCCCGCCCATTGACGTCAATAATGACGTATGTTCCCATAGTAAC
GCCAATAGGGACTTTCCATTGACGTCAATGGGTGGAGTATTTACGGTAAACTGCCCACTTGGCAGTACAT
CAAGTGTATCATATGCCAAGTACGCCCCCTATTGACGTCAATGACGGTAAATGGCCCGCCTGGCATTATG
CCCAGTACATGACCTTATGGGACTTTCCTACTTGGCAGTACATCTACGTATTAGTCATCGCTATTACCAT
GGTGATGCGGTTTTGGCAGTACATCAATGGGCGTGGATAGCGGTTTGACTCACGGGGATTTCCAAGTCTC
CACCCCATTGACGTCAATGGGAGTTTGTTTTGGCACCAAAATCAACGGGACTTTCCAAAATGTCGTAACA
ACTCCGCCCCATTGACGCANTGGGCGGGTNGGNGTGTANNNNNGANGTCTATATAAGCAGAGCTGGTTTA
NTGAACCGTCAGANCCGCTAGCGNTACCNGNNNTCANNTCTCGNNCNCNNNCTTCNNANTNNNNCANNCN
AANNNNCNNNNGNNNNNNNNNCNNNNNNNCNNNNNNNNNNNNANNCNNNNNNGNNNNGNNNNNNNNNTNN
NNNNNNCNNNNNN
